Addgene plasmid #97189: [UBC][EIF4e][GG cloning]
Purpose: EIF4e plasmid with Pum cloning site
Depositing lab: Edward Boyden. Depositing organization: Massachusetts Institute of Technology. Publication: Programmable RNA-binding protein composed of repeats of a single modular unit. Adamala KP, Martin-Alarcon DA, Boyden ES. Proc Natl Acad Sci U S A. 2016 May 10;113(19):E2579-88. doi: 10.1073/pnas.1519368113. Epub 2016 Apr 26. PubMed 27118836.
Backbone
  Vector backbone: pCI
  Backbone manufacturer: Promega
  Modifications to backbone: mutated to remove BsaI, original promoter replaced with UBC promoter
  Vector type: Mammalian Expression, Synthetic Biology
Growth in bacteria
  Bacterial resistance: Ampicillin, 100 μg/mL
  Growth temperature: 37°C
  Growth strain: DH5alpha
  Copy number: High Copy
Gene/Insert
  Gene/Insert name: EIF4E variant 1 (alt name: AUTS19, CBP, EIF4E1, EIF4EL1, EIF4F, eIF-4E)
  Species: H. sapiens (human)
  Insert size (bp): 651
  GenBank ID: NM_001968
  Entrez Gene: EIF4E (a.k.a. AUTS19, CBP, EIF4E1, EIF4EL1, EIF4F, eIF-4E)
  Promoter: UBC (ubiquitin C)
  Tag / fusion protein: empty Pum cloning site (C terminal on insert)
  Cloning method: Gibson Cloning
  Sequencing primers: 5′ TAATACGACTCACTATAGG; 3′ GTATCTTATCATGTCTGCTCGAAG
Terms and licenses: Academic/Nonprofit Terms; Industry Terms: Not Available to Industry
Depositor comments: Experiments using this plasmid are shown in Figure 6 of our paper. [GG] is a Golden Gate cloning site, a BsaI enzyme restriction site with sticky ends CGAG___ACGC, as described in cloning scheme in Figure S1.
How to cite: [UBC][EIF4e][GG cloning] was a gift from Edward Boyden (Addgene plasmid # 97189 ; http://n2t.net/addgene:97189 ; RRID:Addgene_97189)
