[The description below was written by a language model from this plasmid's Addgene catalogue record and pLannotate feature annotations shown in this document.]
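Description:
[UBC][EIF4e][GG cloning] is a mammalian expression and synthetic biology plasmid of about 5 kb, built on the pCI backbone. The backbone was mutated to remove its BsaI sites, and its original promoter was replaced with the human ubiquitin C (UbC) promoter. It is maintained in E. coli as a high-copy plasmid through a ColE1/pUC-type origin and selected with ampicillin via the β-lactamase gene. An f1 origin is also present, together with short backbone remnants annotated as lacZα, bom, rop and SV40 large T fragments, which are not functional parts of the design.

The payload is the 651 bp coding sequence of human EIF4E variant 1, the cap-binding translation initiation factor that recognises the 7-methylguanosine cap of mRNA. On the circular map the UbC promoter lies directly upstream of a T7 promoter and the EIF4E open reading frame, and an SV40 polyadenylation signal lies downstream. Between the end of EIF4E and the poly(A) signal sits an empty Golden Gate cloning site based on BsaI, which the feature tables do not annotate. This explains why BsaI sites were removed elsewhere in the backbone. The site is meant to receive an assembled Pum (Pumilio-derived) modular RNA-binding domain as a C-terminal fusion to EIF4E.

The plasmid therefore serves as an acceptor vector for making EIF4E fusions to programmable RNA-binding proteins for expression in mammalian cells. The associated publication describes such proteins, composed of repeats of a single modular unit. The record does not spell out the exact assay. The depositor and sequencing-derived records differ by only a few nucleotides in length and have the same feature layout.
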