Features (pLannotate 1.2.2; 12 found; start..end, strand, type, name):
     11..29      +  promoter       T7 promoter: promoter for bacteriophage T7 RNA polymerase
     47..697     +  CDS            EIF4E (sequence withheld): IF4E_HUMAN - Also known as EIF4EL1, EIF4F. Experimental evidence at protein level: Swiss-Prot protein existence level 1. Recognizes and binds the 7-methylguanosine-containing mRNA cap during an early step in the initiation of protein synthesis and facilitates ribosome binding by inducing the unwinding of the mRNAs secondary structures (PubMed:16271312, PubMed:22578813). In addition to its role in translation initiation, also acts as a regulator of translation and stability in the cytoplasm (PubMed:24335285). Component of the CYFIP1-EIF4E-FMR1 complex which binds to the mRNA cap and mediates tr
    840..961     -  polyA_signal   SV40 poly(A) signal: SV40 polyadenylation signal
    984..1052    -  CDS            large T antigen (fragment): large T antigen from SV40 (simian virus 40)
   1071..1138    +  CDS            lacZα (fragment): LacZα fragment of β-galactosidase; lacZ fragment
   1142..1570    +  rep_origin     f1 ori (sequence partly withheld): f1 bacteriophage origin of replication; arrow indicates direction of (+) strand synthesis
   1598..1697    -  misc_feature   bom (fragment): basis of mobility region from pBR322
   1799..1834    -  CDS            rop (fragment): Rop protein, which maintains plasmids at low copy number; rop
   1929..2033    +  promoter       AmpR promoter: bla
   2034..2894    +  CDS            AmpR: β-lactamase; bla; confers resistance to ampicillin, carbenicillin, and related antibiotics
   3065..3653    +  rep_origin     ori: high-copy-number ColE1/pMB1/pBR322/pUC origin of replication
   3732..4941    +  promoter       UbC promoter: human ubiquitin C promoter
>Addgene plasmid #97189 | [UBC][EIF4e][GG cloning] | depositor full sequence | sequence record 178836 | [UBC][EIF4e][GG cloning] sequence 4975 bps
CTAGAGTACTTAATACGACTCACTATAGGCTAGCCTCGAGGCCACC
[651 nt withheld, positions 47-697]
GGGGGAGGCTCGGGCGGTGGAAGTCGAGAGAGACCAGATGGCAGAGAGTCCGTTTCTCATTGTACCGATG
TCGGACGGTCTCCACGCTAACACGCGTGGTACCTCTAGAGTCGACCCGGGCGGCCGCTTCGAGCAGACAT
GATAAGATACATTGATGAGTTTGGACAAACCACAACTAGAATGCAGTGAAAAAAATGCTTTATTTGTGAA
ATTTGTGATGCTATTGCTTTATTTGTAACCATTATAAGCTGCAATAAACAAGTTAACAACAACAATTGCA
TTCATTTTATGTTTCAGGTTCAGGGGGAGATGTGGGAGGTTTTTTAAAGCAAGTAAAACCTCTACAAATG
TGGTAAAATCGATAAGGATCCGGGCTGGCGTAATAGCGAAGAGGCCCGCACCGATCGCCCTTCCCAACAG
TTGCGCAGCCTGAATGGCGAATGG
[124 nt withheld, positions 1142-1265]
C
[91 nt withheld, positions 1267-1357]
A
[49 nt withheld, positions 1359-1407]
CCTTTGACGTTGGAGTCCACGTTCTTT
[37 nt withheld, positions 1435-1471]
ACCCTATCTCGGTCTATTCTTTTGATTTATAAGGGATTTTGCCGATTTCGGCCTATTGGTTAAAAAATGA
GCTGATTTAACAAAAATTTAACGCGAATTTTAACAAAATATTAACGCTTACAATTTCCTGATGCGGTATT
TTCTCCTTACGCATCTGTGCGGTATTTCACACCGCATATGGTGCACTCTCAGTACAATCTGCTCTGATGC
CGCATAGTTAAGCCAGCCCCGACACCCGCCAACACCCGCTGACGCGCCCTGACGGGCTTGTCTGCTCCCG
GCATCCGCTTACAGACAAGCTGTGACCGTCTCCGGGAGCTGCATGTGTCAGAGGTTTTCACCGTCATCAC
CGAAACGCGCGAGACGAAAGGGCCTCGTGATACGCCTATTTTTATAGGTTAATGTCATGATAATAATGGT
TTCTTAGACGTCAGGTGGCACTTTTCGGGGAAATGTGCGCGGAACCCCTATTTGTTTATTTTTCTAAATA
CATTCAAATATGTATCCGCTCATGAGACAATAACCCTGATAAATGCTTCAATAATATTGAAAAAGGAAGA
GTATGAGTATTCAACATTTCCGTGTCGCCCTTATTCCCTTTTTTGCGGCATTTTGCCTTCCTGTTTTTGC
TCACCCAGAAACGCTGGTGAAAGTAAAAGATGCTGAAGATCAGTTGGGTGCACGAGTGGGTTACATCGAA
CTGGATCTCAACAGCGGTAAGATCCTTGAGAGTTTTCGCCCCGAAGAACGTTTTCCAATGATGAGCACTT
TTAAAGTTCTGCTATGTGGCGCGGTATTATCCCGTATTGACGCCGGGCAAGAGCAACTCGGTCGCCGCAT
ACACTATTCTCAGAATGACTTGGTTGAGTACTCACCAGTCACAGAAAAGCATCTTACGGATGGCATGACA
GTAAGAGAATTATGCAGTGCTGCCATAACCATGAGTGATAACACTGCGGCCAACTTACTTCTGACAACGA
TCGGAGGACCGAAGGAGCTAACCGCTTTTTTGCACAACATGGGGGATCATGTAACTCGCCTTGATCGTTG
GGAACCGGAGCTGAATGAAGCCATACCAAACGACGAGCGTGACACCACGATGCCTGTAGCAATGGCAACA
ACGTTGCGCAAACTATTAACTGGCGAACTACTTACTCTAGCTTCCCGGCAACAATTAATAGACTGGATGG
AGGCGGATAAAGTTGCAGGACCACTTCTGCGCTCGGCCCTTCCGGCTGGCTGGTTTATTGCTGATAAATC
TGGAGCCGGTGAGCGTGGGTCGCGCGGTATCATTGCAGCACTGGGGCCAGATGGTAAGCCCTCCCGTATC
GTAGTTATCTACACGACGGGGAGTCAGGCAACTATGGATGAACGAAATAGACAGATCGCTGAGATAGGTG
CCTCACTGATTAAGCATTGGTAACTGTCAGACCAAGTTTACTCATATATACTTTAGATTGATTTAAAACT
TCATTTTTAATTTAAAAGGATCTAGGTGAAGATCCTTTTTGATAATCTCATGACCAAAATCCCTTAACGT
GAGTTTTCGTTCCACTGAGCGTCAGACCCCGTAGAAAAGATCAAAGGATCTTCTTGAGATCCTTTTTTTC
TGCGCGTAATCTGCTGCTTGCAAACAAAAAAACCACCGCTACCAGCGGTGGTTTGTTTGCCGGATCAAGA
GCTACCAACTCTTTTTCCGAAGGTAACTGGCTTCAGCAGAGCGCAGATACCAAATACTGTTCTTCTAGTG
TAGCCGTAGTTAGGCCACCACTTCAAGAACTCTGTAGCACCGCCTACATACCTCGCTCTGCTAATCCTGT
TACCAGTGGCTGCTGCCAGTGGCGATAAGTCGTGTCTTACCGGGTTGGACTCAAGACGATAGTTACCGGA
TAAGGCGCAGCGGTCGGGCTGAACGGGGGGTTCGTGCACACAGCCCAGCTTGGAGCGAACGACCTACACC
GAACTGAGATACCTACAGCGTGAGCTATGAGAAAGCGCCACGCTTCCCGAAGGGAGAAAGGCGGACAGGT
ATCCGGTAAGCGGCAGGGTCGGAACAGGAGAGCGCACGAGGGAGCTTCCAGGGGGAAACGCCTGGTATCT
TTATAGTCCTGTCGGGTTTCGCCACCTCTGACTTGAGCGTCGATTTTTGTGATGCTCGTCAGGGGGGCGG
AGCCTATGGAAAAACGCCAGCAACGCGGCCTTTTTACGGTTCCTGGCCTTTTGCTGGCCTTTTGCTCACA
TGGCTCGACAGATCTGATCTGGCCTCCGCGCCGGGTTTTGGCGCCTCCCGCGGGCGCCCCCCTCCTCACG
GCGAGCGCTGCCACGTCAGACGAAGGGCGCAGGAGCGTCCTGATCCTTCCGCCCGGACGCTCAGGACAGC
GGCCCGCTGCTCATAAGACTCGGCCTTAGAACCCCAGTATCAGCAGAAGGACATTTTAGGACGGGACTTG
GGTGACTCTAGGGCACTGGTTTTCTTTCCAGAGAGCGGAACAGGCGAGGAAAAGTAGTCCCTTCTCGGCG
ATTCTGCGGAGGGATCTCCGTGGGGCGGTGAACGCCGATGATTATATAAGGACGCGCCGGGTGTGGCACA
GCTAGTTCCGTCGCAGCCGGGATTTGGGTCGCGGTTCTTGTTTGTGGATCGCTGTGATCGTCACTTGGTG
AGTAGCGGGCTGCTGGGCTGGCCGGGGCTTTCGTGGCCGCCGGGCCGCTCGGTGGGACGGAAGCGTGTGG
AGAGTCCGCCAAGGGCTGTAGTCTGGGTCCGCGAGCAAGGTTGCCCTGAACTGGGGGTTGGGGGGAGCGC
AGCAAAATGGCGGCTGTTCCCGAGTCTTGAATGGAAGACGCTTGTGAGGCGGGCTGTGAGGTCGTTGAAA
CAAGGTGGGGGGCATGGTGGGCGGCAAGAACCCAAGGTCTTGAGGCCTTCGCTAATGCGGGAAAGCTCTT
ATTCGGGTGAGATGGGCTGGGGCACCATCTGGGGACCCTGACGTGAAGTTTGTCACTGACTGGAGAACTC
GGTTTGTCGTCTGTTGCGGGGGCGGCAGTTATGCGGTGCCGTTGGGCAGTGCACCCGTACCTTTGGGAGC
GCGCGCCCTCGTCGTGTCGTGACGTCACCCGTTCTGTTGGCTTATAATGCAGGGTGGGGCCACCTGCCGG
TAGGTGTGCGGTAGGCTTTTCTCCGTCGCAGGACGCAGGGTTCGGGCCTAGGGTAGGCTCTCCTGAATCG
ACAGGCGCCGGACCTCTGGTGAGGGGAGGGATAAGTGAGGCGTCAGTTTCTTTGGTCGGTTTTATGTACC
TATCTTCTTAAGTAGCTGAAGCTCCGGTTTTGAACTATGCGCTCGGGGTTGGCGAGTGTGTTTTGTGAAG
TTTTTTAGGCACCTTTTGAAATGTAATCATTTGGGTCAATATGTAATTTTCAGTGTTAGACTAGTAAATT
GTCCGCTAAATTCTGGCCGTTTTTGGCTTTTTTGTTAGACGTGTCCACTCCCAGTTCAATTACAGCTCTT
AAGG
