Features (pLannotate 1.2.2; 12 found; start..end, strand, type, name):
     12..30      +  promoter       T7 promoter: promoter for bacteriophage T7 RNA polymerase
     48..698     +  CDS            EIF4E (sequence withheld): IF4E_HUMAN - Also known as EIF4EL1, EIF4F. Experimental evidence at protein level: Swiss-Prot protein existence level 1. Recognizes and binds the 7-methylguanosine-containing mRNA cap during an early step in the initiation of protein synthesis and facilitates ribosome binding by inducing the unwinding of the mRNAs secondary structures (PubMed:16271312, PubMed:22578813). In addition to its role in translation initiation, also acts as a regulator of translation and stability in the cytoplasm (PubMed:24335285). Component of the CYFIP1-EIF4E-FMR1 complex which binds to the mRNA cap and mediates tr
    841..962     -  polyA_signal   SV40 poly(A) signal: SV40 polyadenylation signal
    985..1053    -  CDS            large T antigen (fragment): large T antigen from SV40 (simian virus 40)
   1072..1139    +  CDS            lacZα (fragment): LacZα fragment of β-galactosidase; lacZ fragment
   1143..1571    +  rep_origin     f1 ori (sequence partly withheld): f1 bacteriophage origin of replication; arrow indicates direction of (+) strand synthesis
   1599..1698    -  misc_feature   bom (fragment): basis of mobility region from pBR322
   1800..1835    -  CDS            rop (fragment): Rop protein, which maintains plasmids at low copy number; rop
   1930..2034    +  promoter       AmpR promoter: bla
   2035..2895    +  CDS            AmpR: β-lactamase; bla; confers resistance to ampicillin, carbenicillin, and related antibiotics
   3066..3654    +  rep_origin     ori: high-copy-number ColE1/pMB1/pBR322/pUC origin of replication
   3736..4947    +  promoter       UbC promoter: human ubiquitin C promoter
>Addgene plasmid #97189 | [UBC][EIF4e][GG cloning] | addgene full sequence | sequence record 197845 | Addgene NGS Result
GCTAGAGTACTTAATACGACTCACTATAGGCTAGCCTCGAGGCCACC
[651 nt withheld, positions 48-698]
GGGGGAGGCTCGGGCGGTGGAAGTCGAGAGAGACCAGATGGCAGAGAGTCCGTTTCTCATTGTACCGATG
TCGGACGGTCTCCACGCTAACACGCGTGGTACCTCTAGAGTCGACCCGGGCGGCCGCTTCGAGCAGACAT
GATAAGATACATTGATGAGTTTGGACAAACCACAACTAGAATGCAGTGAAAAAAATGCTTTATTTGTGAA
ATTTGTGATGCTATTGCTTTATTTGTAACCATTATAAGCTGCAATAAACAAGTTAACAACAACAATTGCA
TTCATTTTATGTTTCAGGTTCAGGGGGAGATGTGGGAGGTTTTTTAAAGCAAGTAAAACCTCTACAAATG
TGGTAAAATCGATAAGGATCCGGGCTGGCGTAATAGCGAAGAGGCCCGCACCGATCGCCCTTCCCAACAG
TTGCGCAGCCTGAATGGCGAATGG
[124 nt withheld, positions 1143-1266]
C
[91 nt withheld, positions 1268-1358]
A
[49 nt withheld, positions 1360-1408]
CCTTTGACGTTGGAGTCCACGTTCTTT
[37 nt withheld, positions 1436-1472]
ACCCTATCTCGGTCTATTCTTTTGATTTATAAGGGATTTTGCCGATTTCGGCCTATTGGTTAAAAAATGA
GCTGATTTAACAAAAATTTAACGCGAATTTTAACAAAATATTAACGCTTACAATTTCCTGATGCGGTATT
TTCTCCTTACGCATCTGTGCGGTATTTCACACCGCATATGGTGCACTCTCAGTACAATCTGCTCTGATGC
CGCATAGTTAAGCCAGCCCCGACACCCGCCAACACCCGCTGACGCGCCCTGACGGGCTTGTCTGCTCCCG
GCATCCGCTTACAGACAAGCTGTGACCGTCTCCGGGAGCTGCATGTGTCAGAGGTTTTCACCGTCATCAC
CGAAACGCGCGAGACGAAAGGGCCTCGTGATACGCCTATTTTTATAGGTTAATGTCATGATAATAATGGT
TTCTTAGACGTCAGGTGGCACTTTTCGGGGAAATGTGCGCGGAACCCCTATTTGTTTATTTTTCTAAATA
CATTCAAATATGTATCCGCTCATGAGACAATAACCCTGATAAATGCTTCAATAATATTGAAAAAGGAAGA
GTATGAGTATTCAACATTTCCGTGTCGCCCTTATTCCCTTTTTTGCGGCATTTTGCCTTCCTGTTTTTGC
TCACCCAGAAACGCTGGTGAAAGTAAAAGATGCTGAAGATCAGTTGGGTGCACGAGTGGGTTACATCGAA
CTGGATCTCAACAGCGGTAAGATCCTTGAGAGTTTTCGCCCCGAAGAACGTTTTCCAATGATGAGCACTT
TTAAAGTTCTGCTATGTGGCGCGGTATTATCCCGTATTGACGCCGGGCAAGAGCAACTCGGTCGCCGCAT
ACACTATTCTCAGAATGACTTGGTTGAGTACTCACCAGTCACAGAAAAGCATCTTACGGATGGCATGACA
GTAAGAGAATTATGCAGTGCTGCCATAACCATGAGTGATAACACTGCGGCCAACTTACTTCTGACAACGA
TCGGAGGACCGAAGGAGCTAACCGCTTTTTTGCACAACATGGGGGATCATGTAACTCGCCTTGATCGTTG
GGAACCGGAGCTGAATGAAGCCATACCAAACGACGAGCGTGACACCACGATGCCTGTAGCAATGGCAACA
ACGTTGCGCAAACTATTAACTGGCGAACTACTTACTCTAGCTTCCCGGCAACAATTAATAGACTGGATGG
AGGCGGATAAAGTTGCAGGACCACTTCTGCGCTCGGCCCTTCCGGCTGGCTGGTTTATTGCTGATAAATC
TGGAGCCGGTGAGCGTGGGTCGCGCGGTATCATTGCAGCACTGGGGCCAGATGGTAAGCCCTCCCGTATC
GTAGTTATCTACACGACGGGGAGTCAGGCAACTATGGATGAACGAAATAGACAGATCGCTGAGATAGGTG
CCTCACTGATTAAGCATTGGTAACTGTCAGACCAAGTTTACTCATATATACTTTAGATTGATTTAAAACT
TCATTTTTAATTTAAAAGGATCTAGGTGAAGATCCTTTTTGATAATCTCATGACCAAAATCCCTTAACGT
GAGTTTTCGTTCCACTGAGCGTCAGACCCCGTAGAAAAGATCAAAGGATCTTCTTGAGATCCTTTTTTTC
TGCGCGTAATCTGCTGCTTGCAAACAAAAAAACCACCGCTACCAGCGGTGGTTTGTTTGCCGGATCAAGA
GCTACCAACTCTTTTTCCGAAGGTAACTGGCTTCAGCAGAGCGCAGATACCAAATACTGTTCTTCTAGTG
TAGCCGTAGTTAGGCCACCACTTCAAGAACTCTGTAGCACCGCCTACATACCTCGCTCTGCTAATCCTGT
TACCAGTGGCTGCTGCCAGTGGCGATAAGTCGTGTCTTACCGGGTTGGACTCAAGACGATAGTTACCGGA
TAAGGCGCAGCGGTCGGGCTGAACGGGGGGTTCGTGCACACAGCCCAGCTTGGAGCGAACGACCTACACC
GAACTGAGATACCTACAGCGTGAGCTATGAGAAAGCGCCACGCTTCCCGAAGGGAGAAAGGCGGACAGGT
ATCCGGTAAGCGGCAGGGTCGGAACAGGAGAGCGCACGAGGGAGCTTCCAGGGGGAAACGCCTGGTATCT
TTATAGTCCTGTCGGGTTTCGCCACCTCTGACTTGAGCGTCGATTTTTGTGATGCTCGTCAGGGGGGCGG
AGCCTATGGAAAAACGCCAGCAACGCGGCCTTTTTACGGTTCCTGGCCTTTTGCTGGCCTTTTGCTCACA
TGGCTCGACAGATCTCCAGATCTGGCCTCCGCGCCGGGTTTTGGCGCCTCCCGCGGGCGCCCCCCTCCTC
ACGGCGAGCGCTGCCACGTCAGACGAAGGGCGCAGCGAGCGTCCTGATCCTTCCGCCCGGACGCTCAGGA
CAGCGGCCCGCTGCTCATAAGACTCGGCCTTAGAACCCCAGTATCAGCAGAAGGACATTTTAGGACGGGA
CTTGGGTGACTCTAGGGCACTGGTTTTCTTTCCAGAGAGCGGAACAGGCGAGGAAAAGTAGTCCCTTCTC
GGCGATTCTGCGGAGGGATCTCCGTGGGGCGGTGAACGCCGATGATTATATAAGGACGCGCCGGGTGTGG
CACAGCTAGTTCCGTCGCAGCCGGGATTTGGGTCGCGGTTCTTGTTTGTGGATCGCTGTGATCGTCACTT
GGTGAGTAGCGGGCTGCTGGGCTGGCCGGGGCTTTCGTGGCCGCCGGGCCGCTCGGTGGGACGGAAGCGT
GTGGAGAGTCCGCCAAGGGCTGTAGTCTGGGTCCGCGAGCAAGGTTGCCCTGAACTGGGGGTTGGGGGGA
GCGCAGCAAAATGGCGGCTGTTCCCGAGTCTTGAATGGAAGACGCTTGTGAGGCGGGCTGTGAGGTCGTT
GAAACAAGGTGGGGGGCATGGTGGGCGGCAAGAACCCAAGGTCTTGAGGCCTTCGCTAATGCGGGAAAGC
TCTTATTCGGGTGAGATGGGCTGGGGCACCATCTGGGGACCCTGACGTGAAGTTTGTCACTGACTGGAGA
ACTCGGTTTGTCGTCTGTTGCGGGGGCGGCAGTTATGGCGGTGCCGTTGGGCAGTGCACCCGTACCTTTG
GGAGCGCGCGCCCTCGTCGTGTCGTGACGTCACCCGTTCTGTTGGCTTATAATGCAGGGTGGGGCCACCT
GCCGGTAGGTGTGCGGTAGGCTTTTCTCCGTCGCAGGACGCAGGGTTCGGGCCTAGGGTAGGCTCTCCTG
AATCGACAGGCGCCGGACCTCTGGTGAGGGGAGGGATAAGTGAGGCGTCAGTTTCTTTGGTCGGTTTTAT
GTACCTATCTTCTTAAGTAGCTGAAGCTCCGGTTTTGAACTATGCGCTCGGGGTTGGCGAGTGTGTTTTG
TGAAGTTTTTTAGGCACCTTTTGAAATGTAATCATTTGGGTCAATATGTAATTTTCAGTGTTAGACTAGT
AAATTGTCCGCTAAATTCTGGCCGTTTTTGGCTTTTTTGTTAGACGTGTCCACTCCCAGTTCAATTACAG
CTCTTAAG
